Addgene plasmid #132200: pDONR221_SLCO1B3
Purpose: Gateway entry clone with codon-optimized ORF sequence for subcloning into custom expression vectors
Depositing lab: RESOLUTE Consortium & Giulio Superti-Furga. Depositing organization: CeMM Research Center for Molecular Medicine. Publication: The RESOLUTE consortium: unlocking SLC transporters for drug discovery. Superti-Furga G, Lackner D, Wiedmer T, Ingles-Prieto A, Barbosa B, Girardi E, Goldmann U, Gurtl B, Klavins K, Klimek C, Lindinger S, Lineiro-Retes E, Muller AC, Onstein S, Redinger G, Reil D, Sedlyarov V, Wolf G, Crawford M, Everley R, ... Steppan CM. Nat Rev Drug Discov. 2020 Jul;19(7):429-430. doi: 10.1038/d41573-020-00056-6. PubMed 32265506.
Backbone
  Vector backbone: pDONR221
  Backbone manufacturer: Thermo Fisher Scientific
  Backbone size w/o insert (bp): 2550
  Vector type: Mammalian Expression
Growth in bacteria
  Bacterial resistance: Kanamycin, 50 μg/mL
  Growth temperature: 37°C
  Growth strain: Stbl3
  Copy number: High Copy
Gene/Insert
  Gene/Insert name: SLCO1B3 (alt name: OATP8, OATP1B3, SLC21A8)
  Species: H. sapiens (human)
  Insert size (bp): 2106
  Entrez Gene: SLCO1B3 (a.k.a. HBLRR, LST-2, LST-3TM13, LST3, OATP-8, OATP1B3, OATP8, SLC21A8)
  Cloning method: Gateway Cloning
  Sequencing primers: 5′ M13-fwd; 3′ M13-rev
Terms and licenses: Academic/Nonprofit Terms; Industry Terms
Depositor comments: For more information on the full Resolute plasmid collection, please see www.addgene.org/depositor-collections/re-solute/. Please provide your feedback on this plasmid to the RESOLUTE consortium by filling out their RESOLUTE repository feedback form: https://forms.office.com/Pages/ResponsePage.aspx?id=0e05yklzmkS7rjFGQL4N7z4feCLQvEJAmVcOCM_u885UN1JJRko0Ukg4TVQwNTZLOUxPQVJWT1NHUCQlQCN0PWcu
How to cite: pDONR221_SLCO1B3 was a gift from RESOLUTE Consortium & Giulio Superti-Furga (Addgene plasmid # 132200 ; http://n2t.net/addgene:132200 ; RRID:Addgene_132200)
