[The description below was written by a language model from this plasmid's Addgene catalogue record and pLannotate feature annotations shown in this document.]
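Description:
pDONR221_SLCO1B3 is a Gateway entry clone built on the pDONR221 backbone, carrying a codon-optimized open reading frame for human SLCO1B3 (also known as OATP1B3, OATP8 or SLC21A8). The sequenced plasmid is about 4.7 kb and is maintained in E. coli through a high-copy ColE1/pUC-type origin of replication, with selection by kanamycin via an aminoglycoside phosphotransferase (KanR) gene. Although the catalogue lists the vector type as mammalian expression, the feature table shows no eukaryotic promoter or polyadenylation signal. The plasmid is therefore a shuttle intermediate rather than an expression construct in its own right.

The 2,106 bp SLCO1B3 coding sequence sits between attL1 and attL2, the recombination sites used in the Gateway LR reaction. This arrangement lets the ORF be moved directionally into any attR-containing destination vector, which then supplies the promoter, tags and selection markers needed for expression. Upstream of attL1 lie the rrnB T1 and T2 transcription terminators, which insulate the insert from read-through transcription in bacteria. A T7 promoter lies just beyond attL2, oriented back toward the insert. Short lacI and lacZα fragments are annotated as backbone remnants, and the record lists M13 forward and reverse primers for sequencing the insert. No epitope tags or reporters are annotated on the ORF.

SLCO1B3 encodes a sodium-independent organic anion transporter involved in hepatic uptake and clearance of bile acids, steroid conjugates, thyroid hormone and drugs such as methotrexate. The plasmid belongs to a consortium collection of solute carrier transporter clones and is intended for subcloning the ORF into custom expression vectors.
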