Features (pLannotate 1.2.2; 10 found; start..end, strand, type, name):
    121..213     +  CDS            lacI (fragment): lac repressor; lacI; The lac repressor binds to the lac operator to inhibit transcription in E. coli. This inhibition can be relieved by adding lactose or isopropyl-β-D-thiogalactopyranoside (IPTG).
    268..295     -  terminator     rrnB T2 terminator: transcription terminator T2 from the E. coli rrnB gene
    427..470     +  terminator     rrnB T1 terminator: Escherichia coli rrnB; transcription terminator T1 from the E. coli rrnB gene
    517..553     -  CDS            lacZα (fragment): LacZα fragment of β-galactosidase; lacZ fragment
    569..668     +  protein_bind   attL1: mutant version of attL; recombination site for the Gateway® LR reaction LR Clonase™
    674..2779    +  CDS            SLCO1B3: SO1B3_HUMAN - Also known as LST2, OATP1B3, OATP8, SLC21A8. Experimental evidence at protein level: Swiss-Prot protein existence level 1. Mediates the Na(+)-independent uptake of organic anions such as 17-beta-glucuronosyl estradiol, taurocholate, triiodothyronine (T3), leukotriene C4, dehydroepiandrosterone sulfate (DHEAS), methotrexate and sulfobromophthalein (BSP). Involved in the clearance of bile acids and organic anions from the liver. From Homo sapiens (Human).
   2781..2880    -  protein_bind   attL2: mutant version of attL; recombination site for the Gateway® LR reaction LR Clonase™
   2898..2916    -  promoter       T7 promoter: promoter for bacteriophage T7 RNA polymerase
   3050..3859    +  CDS            KanR: aminoglycoside phosphotransferase; aph(3')-Ia; confers resistance to kanamycin in bacteria or G418 (Geneticin®) in eukaryotes
   4006..4594    +  rep_origin     ori: high-copy-number ColE1/pMB1/pBR322/pUC origin of replication
>Addgene plasmid #132200 | pDONR221_SLCO1B3 | addgene full sequence | sequence record 261173 | Addgene NGS Result
CTTTCCTGCGTTATCCCCTGATTCTGTGGATAACCGTATTACCGCCTTTGAGTGAGCTGATACCGCTCGC
CGCAGCCGAACGACCGAGCGCAGCGAGTCAGTGAGCGAGGAAGCGGAAGAGCGCCCAATACGCAAACCGC
CTCTCCCCGCGCGTTGGCCGATTCATTAATGCAGCTGGCACGACAGGTTTCCCGACTGGAAAGCGGGCAG
TGAGCGCAACGCAATTAATACGCGTACCGCTAGCCAGGAAGAGTTTGTAGAAACGCAAAAAGGCCATCCG
TCAGGATGGCCTTCTGCTTAGTTTGATGCCTGGCAGTTTATGGCGGGCGTCCTGCCCGCCACCCTCCGGG
CCGTTGCTTCACAACGTTCAAATCCGCTCCCGGCGGATTTGTCCTACTCAGGAGAGCGTTCACCGACAAA
CAACAGATAAAACGAAAGGCCCAGTCTTCCGACTGAGCCTTTCGTTTTATTTGATGCCTGGCAGTTCCCT
ACTCTCGCGTTAACGCTAGCATGGATGTTTTCCCAGTCACGACGTTGTAAAACGACGGCCAGTCTTAAGC
TCGGGCCCCAAATAATGATTTTATTTTGACTGATAGTGACCTGTTCGTTGCAACACATTGATGAGCAATG
CTTTTTTATAATGCCAACTTTGTACAAAAAAGCAGGCTCCACCATGGACCAGCACCAGCACCTGAACAAG
ACAGCCGAGTCCGCCAGCTCCGAGAAGAAGAAGACCCGGAGATGCAATGGCTTTAAGATGTTCCTGGCCG
CCCTGTCCTTCTCTTACATCGCCAAGGCCCTGGGCGGCATCATCATGAAGATCTCCATCACCCAGATCGA
GAGGCGCTTCGACATCTCTAGCTCCCTGGCCGGCCTGATCGATGGCAGCTTTGAGATCGGCAACCTGCTG
GTCATCGTGTTCGTGAGCTACTTCGGCAGCAAGCTGCACCGGCCTAAGCTGATCGGCATCGGCTGTCTGC
TGATGGGCACAGGCTCCATCCTGACCTCTCTGCCTCACTTCTTTATGGGCTACTATAGATATAGCAAGGA
GACACACATCAACCCATCTGAGAATAGCACATCTAGCCTGTCCACCTGCCTGATCAACCAGACACTGTCC
TTCAATGGCACCTCTCCAGAGATCGTGGAGAAGGACTGCGTGAAGGAGAGCGGCTCCCACATGTGGATCT
ACGTGTTCATGGGCAACATGCTGAGGGGAATCGGAGAGACCCCAATCGTGCCTCTGGGCATCTCTTACAT
CGACGATTTTGCCAAGGAGGGCCACTCCTCTCTGTATCTGGGCTCCCTGAATGCCATCGGCATGATCGGA
CCCGTGATCGGATTCGCACTGGGAAGCCTGTTTGCCAAGATGTACGTGGACATCGGCTATGTGGATCTGT
CCACAATCAGGATCACCCCAAAGGATTCTAGATGGGTGGGAGCATGGTGGCTGGGCTTCCTGGTGAGCGG
CCTGTTTTCCATCATCAGCTCCATCCCCTTCTTTTTCCTGCCAAAGAACCCCAATAAGCCTCAGAAGGAG
AGGAAGATCTCTCTGAGCCTGCACGTGCTGAAGACAAACGACGATCGCAATCAGACAGCCAACCTGACCA
ATCAGGGCAAGAACGTGACAAAGAATGTGACCGGCTTTTTCCAGTCCCTGAAGTCTATCCTGACAAACCC
ACTGTACGTGATCTTCCTGCTGCTGACCCTGCTGCAGGTGTCTAGCTTTATCGGCAGCTTCACCTACGTG
TTTAAGTATATGGAGCAGCAGTATGGCCAGTCCGCCTCTCACGCCAATTTCCTGCTGGGCATCATCACCA
TCCCCACAGTGGCCACCGGCATGTTCCTGGGCGGCTTTATCATCAAGAAGTTTAAGCTGTCTCTGGTGGG
CATCGCCAAGTTTAGCTTCCTGACAAGCATGATCTCCTTTCTGTTCCAGCTGCTGTACTTCCCTCTGATC
TGCGAGAGCAAGTCCGTGGCAGGACTGACCCTGACATACGACGGCAACAATTCTGTGGCCAGCCACGTGG
ATGTGCCACTGTCTTATTGCAACAGCGAGTGCAATTGTGACGAGTCCCAGTGGGAGCCCGTGTGCGGAAA
CAATGGCATCACCTATCTGTCTCCCTGCCTGGCCGGCTGTAAGTCCTCTAGCGGCATCAAGAAGCACACA
GTGTTTTACAACTGCTCTTGCGTGGAGGTGACCGGCCTGCAGAACCGGAATTATAGCGCCCACCTGGGAG
AGTGCCCTAGGGATAACACCTGTACAAGAAAGTTTTTCATCTACGTGGCCATCCAGGTCATCAACTCCCT
GTTCTCTGCCACAGGCGGCACCACCTTCATCCTGCTGACCGTGAAGATCGTGCAGCCAGAGCTGAAGGCC
CTGGCAATGGGCTTCCAGTCCATGGTCATCAGGACCCTGGGAGGAATCCTGGCACCTATCTACTTTGGCG
CCCTGATCGATAAGACATGCATGAAGTGGAGCACCAACTCCTGCGGAGCACAGGGAGCCTGTCGGATCTA
CAATAGCGTGTTTTTCGGCAGAGTGTATCTGGGACTGTCCATCGCCCTGAGGTTCCCCGCCCTGGTGCTG
TATATCGTGTTTATCTTCGCCATGAAGAAGAAGTTTCAGGGCAAGGACACCAAGGCCAGCGATAACGAGC
GCAAAGTGATGGACGAGGCCAATCTGGAGTTCCTGAACAATGGCGAGCACTTTGTGCCTAGCGCCGGCAC
AGATTCCAAGACCTGTAACCTGGACATGCAGGATAACGCCGCCGCCAATGACCCAGCTTTCTTGTACAAA
GTTGGCATTATAAGAAAGCATTGCTTATCAATTTGTTGCAACGAACAGGTCACTATCAGTCAAAATAAAA
TCATTATTTGCCATCCAGCTGATATCCCCTATAGTGAGTCGTATTACATGGTCATAGCTGTTTCCTGGCA
GCTCTGGCCCGTGTCTCAAAATCTCTGATGTTACATTGCACAAGATAAAAATATATCATCATGAACAATA
AAACTGTCTGCTTACATAAACAGTAATACAAGGGGTGTTATGAGCCATATTCAACGGGAAACGTCGAGGC
CGCGATTAAATTCCAACATGGATGCTGATTTATATGGGTATAAATGGGCTCGCGATAATGTCGGGCAATC
AGGTGCGACAATCTATCGCTTGTATGGGAAGCCCGATGCGCCAGAGTTGTTTCTGAAACATGGCAAAGGT
AGCGTTGCCAATGATGTTACAGATGAGATGGTCAGACTAAACTGGCTGACGGAATTTATGCCTCTTCCGA
CCATCAAGCATTTTATCCGTACTCCTGATGATGCATGGTTACTCACCACTGCGATCCCCGGAAAAACAGC
ATTCCAGGTATTAGAAGAATATCCTGATTCAGGTGAAAATATTGTTGATGCGCTGGCAGTGTTCCTGCGC
CGGTTGCATTCGATTCCTGTTTGTAATTGTCCTTTTAACAGCGATCGCGTATTTCGTCTCGCTCAGGCGC
AATCACGAATGAATAACGGTTTGGTTGATGCGAGTGATTTTGATGACGAGCGTAATGGCTGGCCTGTTGA
ACAAGTCTGGAAAGAAATGCATAAACTTTTGCCATTCTCACCGGATTCAGTCGTCACTCATGGTGATTTC
TCACTTGATAACCTTATTTTTGACGAGGGGAAATTAATAGGTTGTATTGATGTTGGACGAGTCGGAATCG
CAGACCGATACCAGGATCTTGCCATCCTATGGAACTGCCTCGGTGAGTTTTCTCCTTCATTACAGAAACG
GCTTTTTCAAAAATATGGTATTGATAATCCTGATATGAATAAATTGCAGTTTCATTTGATGCTCGATGAG
TTTTTCTAATCAGAATTGGTTAATTGGTTGTAACACTGGCAGAGCATTACGCTGACTTGACGGGACGGCG
CAAGCTCATGACCAAAATCCCTTAACGTGAGTTACGCGTCGTTCCACTGAGCGTCAGACCCCGTAGAAAA
GATCAAAGGATCTTCTTGAGATCCTTTTTTTCTGCGCGTAATCTGCTGCTTGCAAACAAAAAAACCACCG
CTACCAGCGGTGGTTTGTTTGCCGGATCAAGAGCTACCAACTCTTTTTCCGAAGGTAACTGGCTTCAGCA
GAGCGCAGATACCAAATACTGTTCTTCTAGTGTAGCCGTAGTTAGGCCACCACTTCAAGAACTCTGTAGC
ACCGCCTACATACCTCGCTCTGCTAATCCTGTTACCAGTGGCTGCTGCCAGTGGCGATAAGTCGTGTCTT
ACCGGGTTGGACTCAAGACGATAGTTACCGGATAAGGCGCAGCGGTCGGGCTGAACGGGGGGTTCGTGCA
CACAGCCCAGCTTGGAGCGAACGACCTACACCGAACTGAGATACCTACAGCGTGAGCTATGAGAAAGCGC
CACGCTTCCCGAAGGGAGAAAGGCGGACAGGTATCCGGTAAGCGGCAGGGTCGGAACAGGAGAGCGCACG
AGGGAGCTTCCAGGGGGAAACGCCTGGTATCTTTATAGTCCTGTCGGGTTTCGCCACCTCTGACTTGAGC
GTCGATTTTTGTGATGCTCGTCAGGGGGGCGGAGCCTATGGAAAAACGCCAGCAACGCGGCCTTTTTACG
GTTCCTGGCCTTTTGCTGGCCTTTTGCTCACATGTT
