>Addgene plasmid #132200 | pDONR221_SLCO1B3 | depositor partial sequence | sequence record 253800 | Codon-optimized ORF of SLCO1B3
ATGGACCAGCACCAGCACCTGAACAAGACAGCCGAGTCCGCCAGCTCCGAGAAGAAGAAGACCCGGAGAT
GCAATGGCTTTAAGATGTTCCTGGCCGCCCTGTCCTTCTCTTACATCGCCAAGGCCCTGGGCGGCATCAT
CATGAAGATCTCCATCACCCAGATCGAGAGGCGCTTCGACATCTCTAGCTCCCTGGCCGGCCTGATCGAT
GGCAGCTTTGAGATCGGCAACCTGCTGGTCATCGTGTTCGTGAGCTACTTCGGCAGCAAGCTGCACCGGC
CTAAGCTGATCGGCATCGGCTGTCTGCTGATGGGCACAGGCTCCATCCTGACCTCTCTGCCTCACTTCTT
TATGGGCTACTATAGATATAGCAAGGAGACACACATCAACCCATCTGAGAATAGCACATCTAGCCTGTCC
ACCTGCCTGATCAACCAGACACTGTCCTTCAATGGCACCTCTCCAGAGATCGTGGAGAAGGACTGCGTGA
AGGAGAGCGGCTCCCACATGTGGATCTACGTGTTCATGGGCAACATGCTGAGGGGAATCGGAGAGACCCC
AATCGTGCCTCTGGGCATCTCTTACATCGACGATTTTGCCAAGGAGGGCCACTCCTCTCTGTATCTGGGC
TCCCTGAATGCCATCGGCATGATCGGACCCGTGATCGGATTCGCACTGGGAAGCCTGTTTGCCAAGATGT
ACGTGGACATCGGCTATGTGGATCTGTCCACAATCAGGATCACCCCAAAGGATTCTAGATGGGTGGGAGC
ATGGTGGCTGGGCTTCCTGGTGAGCGGCCTGTTTTCCATCATCAGCTCCATCCCCTTCTTTTTCCTGCCA
AAGAACCCCAATAAGCCTCAGAAGGAGAGGAAGATCTCTCTGAGCCTGCACGTGCTGAAGACAAACGACG
ATCGCAATCAGACAGCCAACCTGACCAATCAGGGCAAGAACGTGACAAAGAATGTGACCGGCTTTTTCCA
GTCCCTGAAGTCTATCCTGACAAACCCACTGTACGTGATCTTCCTGCTGCTGACCCTGCTGCAGGTGTCT
AGCTTTATCGGCAGCTTCACCTACGTGTTTAAGTATATGGAGCAGCAGTATGGCCAGTCCGCCTCTCACG
CCAATTTCCTGCTGGGCATCATCACCATCCCCACAGTGGCCACCGGCATGTTCCTGGGCGGCTTTATCAT
CAAGAAGTTTAAGCTGTCTCTGGTGGGCATCGCCAAGTTTAGCTTCCTGACAAGCATGATCTCCTTTCTG
TTCCAGCTGCTGTACTTCCCTCTGATCTGCGAGAGCAAGTCCGTGGCAGGACTGACCCTGACATACGACG
GCAACAATTCTGTGGCCAGCCACGTGGATGTGCCACTGTCTTATTGCAACAGCGAGTGCAATTGTGACGA
GTCCCAGTGGGAGCCCGTGTGCGGAAACAATGGCATCACCTATCTGTCTCCCTGCCTGGCCGGCTGTAAG
TCCTCTAGCGGCATCAAGAAGCACACAGTGTTTTACAACTGCTCTTGCGTGGAGGTGACCGGCCTGCAGA
ACCGGAATTATAGCGCCCACCTGGGAGAGTGCCCTAGGGATAACACCTGTACAAGAAAGTTTTTCATCTA
CGTGGCCATCCAGGTCATCAACTCCCTGTTCTCTGCCACAGGCGGCACCACCTTCATCCTGCTGACCGTG
AAGATCGTGCAGCCAGAGCTGAAGGCCCTGGCAATGGGCTTCCAGTCCATGGTCATCAGGACCCTGGGAG
GAATCCTGGCACCTATCTACTTTGGCGCCCTGATCGATAAGACATGCATGAAGTGGAGCACCAACTCCTG
CGGAGCACAGGGAGCCTGTCGGATCTACAATAGCGTGTTTTTCGGCAGAGTGTATCTGGGACTGTCCATC
GCCCTGAGGTTCCCCGCCCTGGTGCTGTATATCGTGTTTATCTTCGCCATGAAGAAGAAGTTTCAGGGCA
AGGACACCAAGGCCAGCGATAACGAGCGCAAAGTGATGGACGAGGCCAATCTGGAGTTCCTGAACAATGG
CGAGCACTTTGTGCCTAGCGCCGGCACAGATTCCAAGACCTGTAACCTGGACATGCAGGATAACGCCGCC
GCCAAT
